Addgene plasmid #221137: pHelper-CBE-sgRNA
Purpose: Helper plasmid for sgRNA cloning for CRISPR-Cas9 cytosine base editing. sgRNA-scaffold with Cas9 handle expressed from constitutive bacterial promoter J23119(SpeI). 2 BbsI sites for sgRNA cloning.
Depositing lab: Craig Roy. Depositing organization: Yale University. Publication: CRISPR-Cas9-based approaches for genetic analysis and epistatic interaction studies in Coxiella burnetii. Steiner S, Roy CR. mSphere. 2024 Nov 19:e0052324. doi: 10.1128/msphere.00523-24. PubMed 39560384.
Backbone
  Vector backbone: pEGFP-C1
  Backbone manufacturer: Clontech/Takara
  Total vector size (bp): 4922
  Vector type: Bacterial Expression, CRISPR
  Selectable markers: Neomycin (select with G418)
Growth in bacteria
  Bacterial resistance: Kanamycin, 50 μg/mL
  Growth temperature: 37°C
  Growth strain: DH5alpha
  Copy number: High Copy
Gene/Insert
  Gene/Insert name: sgRNA-scaffold with Cas9 handle
  Species: Synthetic
  Promoter: J23119(SpeI)
  Cloning method: Ligation Independent Cloning
  Sequencing primers: 5′ CATGGTCCTGCTGGAGTTCGTG
Terms and licenses: Academic/Nonprofit Terms; Industry Terms: Not Available to Industry
Depositor comments: XhoI/NotI sites for subcloning of sgRNA-encoding region to pCB-CBEv1 (Addgene plasmid #221138) or pCB-CBEv2 (Addgene plasmid #221139). Plasmid alias: pSAST314.
How to cite: pHelper-CBE-sgRNA was a gift from Craig Roy (Addgene plasmid # 221137 ; http://n2t.net/addgene:221137 ; RRID:Addgene_221137)
