[The description below was written by a language model from this plasmid's Addgene catalogue record and pLannotate feature annotations shown in this document.]
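Description:
pHelper-CBE-sgRNA is a 4,922 bp high-copy helper plasmid used as an intermediate for cloning single guide RNAs for CRISPR-Cas9 cytosine base editing in bacteria. The associated work concerns genetic analysis in Coxiella burnetii. It is built on the pEGFP-C1 mammalian expression backbone and is propagated in E. coli through a ColE1/pUC-type origin. Selection is by kanamycin, conferred by the Tn5 NeoR/KanR aminoglycoside phosphotransferase gene. In this backbone the resistance gene sits behind both a bacterial (bla) promoter and the SV40 early promoter, and is followed by an HSV TK polyadenylation signal. This arrangement is why G418 is also listed as a selectable marker. An f1 origin is also present.

The functional insert lies in the multiple cloning region downstream of the EGFP coding sequence. It consists of the constitutive synthetic bacterial promoter J23119(SpeI), followed after a short gap by the Streptococcus pyogenes Cas9 guide RNA scaffold (the Cas9 handle). According to the record, two BbsI sites allow a target-specific spacer to be inserted, and these presumably occupy that gap. The result is a complete sgRNA transcription unit. XhoI and NotI sites then allow the assembled sgRNA-encoding region to be subcloned into the companion base-editor plasmids pCB-CBEv1 or pCB-CBEv2.

The CMV enhancer/promoter, EGFP and SV40 poly(A) signal are carried over from pEGFP-C1, and the record assigns them no role in the sgRNA cloning workflow. The short large T antigen, ble and bGH poly(A) fragment annotations look like backbone remnants or partial matches by the annotation software rather than designed features.
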