Features (pLannotate 1.2.2; 18 found; start..end, strand, type, name):
     61..364     +  enhancer       CMV enhancer: human cytomegalovirus immediate early enhancer
    365..568     +  promoter       CMV promoter: human cytomegalovirus (CMV) immediate early promoter
    613..1329    +  CDS            EGFP: EGFP is a basic (constitutively fluorescent) green fluorescent protein published in 1996, derived from Aequorea victoria. It is reported to be a rapidly-maturing weak dimer with moderate acid sensitivity.
   1330..1369    +  misc_feature   MCS (fragment): multiple cloning site
   1384..1418    +  promoter       J23119(SpeI) promoter: bacterial promoter (Registry of Standard Biological Parts BBa J23119) modified to end with an SpeI site
   1439..1514    +  misc_RNA       gRNA scaffold: guide RNA scaffold for the Streptococcus pyogenes CRISPR/Cas9 system
   1522..1549    -  misc_feature   MCS (fragment): pBluescript multiple cloning site
   1557..1578    +  misc_feature   MCS (fragment): multiple cloning site
   1603..1687    +  CDS            large T antigen (fragment): large T antigen from SV40 (simian virus 40)
   1710..1831    +  polyA_signal   SV40 poly(A) signal: SV40 polyadenylation signal
   1865..2293    -  rep_origin     f1 ori (sequence partly withheld): f1 bacteriophage origin of replication; arrow indicates direction of (+) strand synthesis
   2320..2424    +  promoter       AmpR promoter: bla
   2426..2783    +  promoter       SV40 promoter: SV40 enhancer and early promoter
   2818..3612    +  CDS            NeoR/KanR: aminoglycoside phosphotransferase from Tn5; aph(3')-II (or nptII); confers resistance to neomycin, kanamycin, and G418 (Geneticin®)
   3633..3785    +  CDS            ble (fragment): BLE_KLEPN - Experimental evidence at protein level: Swiss-Prot protein existence level 1. Binding protein with a strong affinity to the bleomycin family of antibiotics. Binds to CL990; an antimitotic-antibiotic compound. From Klebsiella pneumoniae.
   3844..3891    +  polyA_signal   HSV TK poly(A) signal: herpes simplex virus thymidine kinase polyadenylation signal (Cole and Stacy, 1985)
   3982..3998    -  polyA_signal   bGH poly(A) signal (fragment): bovine growth hormone polyadenylation signal
   4220..4808    +  rep_origin     ori: high-copy-number ColE1/pMB1/pBR322/pUC origin of replication
>Addgene plasmid #221137 | pHelper-CBE-sgRNA | addgene full sequence | sequence record 436076 | Addgene NGS Result
TAGTTATTAATAGTAATCAATTACGGGGTCATTAGTTCATAGCCCATATATGGAGTTCCGCGTTACATAA
CTTACGGTAAATGGCCCGCCTGGCTGACCGCCCAACGACCCCCGCCCATTGACGTCAATAATGACGTATG
TTCCCATAGTAACGCCAATAGGGACTTTCCATTGACGTCAATGGGTGGAGTATTTACGGTAAACTGCCCA
CTTGGCAGTACATCAAGTGTATCATATGCCAAGTACGCCCCCTATTGACGTCAATGACGGTAAATGGCCC
GCCTGGCATTATGCCCAGTACATGACCTTATGGGACTTTCCTACTTGGCAGTACATCTACGTATTAGTCA
TCGCTATTACCATGGTGATGCGGTTTTGGCAGTACATCAATGGGCGTGGATAGCGGTTTGACTCACGGGG
ATTTCCAAGTCTCCACCCCATTGACGTCAATGGGAGTTTGTTTTGGCACCAAAATCAACGGGACTTTCCA
AAATGTCGTAACAACTCCGCCCCATTGACGCAAATGGGCGGTAGGCGTGTACGGTGGGAGGTCTATATAA
GCAGAGCTGGTTTAGTGAACCGTCAGATCCGCTAGCGCTACCGGTCGCCACCATGGTGAGCAAGGGCGAG
GAGCTGTTCACCGGGGTGGTGCCCATCCTGGTCGAGCTGGACGGCGACGTAAACGGCCACAAGTTCAGCG
TGTCCGGCGAGGGCGAGGGCGATGCCACCTACGGCAAGCTGACCCTGAAGTTCATCTGCACCACCGGCAA
GCTGCCCGTGCCCTGGCCCACCCTCGTGACCACCCTGACCTACGGCGTGCAGTGCTTCAGCCGCTACCCC
GACCACATGAAGCAGCACGACTTCTTCAAGTCCGCCATGCCCGAAGGCTACGTCCAGGAGCGCACCATCT
TCTTCAAGGACGACGGCAACTACAAGACCCGCGCCGAGGTGAAGTTCGAGGGCGACACCCTGGTGAACCG
CATCGAGCTGAAGGGCATCGACTTCAAGGAGGACGGCAACATCCTGGGGCACAAGCTGGAGTACAACTAC
AACAGCCACAACGTCTATATCATGGCCGACAAGCAGAAGAACGGCATCAAGGTGAACTTCAAGATCCGCC
ACAACATCGAGGACGGCAGCGTGCAGCTCGCCGACCACTACCAGCAGAACACCCCCATCGGCGACGGCCC
CGTGCTGCTGCCCGACAACCACTACCTGAGCACCCAGTCCGCCCTGAGCAAAGACCCCAACGAGAAGCGC
GATCACATGGTCCTGCTGGAGTTCGTGACCGCCGCCGGGATCACTCTCGGCATGGACGAGCTGTACAAGT
CCGGACTCAGATCTCGAGCTCAAGCTTCGAATTCTGCAGAATTCTAAAGATCTTTGACAGCTAGCTCAGT
CCTAGGTATAATACTAGTGGGTCTTCGAGTGAAGACCTGTTTTAGAGCTAGAAATAGCAAGTTAAAATAA
GGCTAGTCCGTTATCAACTTGAAAAAGTGGCACCGAGTCGGTGCTTTTTTTATATCGAATTCCTGCAGCC
CGGGGGATCGCGGCCGCGGTACCGCGGGCCCGGGATCCGGCGCGCCACCGGATCTAGATAACTGATCATA
ATCAGCCATACCACATTTGTAGAGGTTTTACTTGCTTTAAAAAACCTCCCACACCTCCCCCTGAACCTGA
AACATAAAATGAATGCAATTGTTGTTGTTAACTTGTTTATTGCAGCTTATAATGGTTACAAATAAAGCAA
TAGCATCACAAATTTCACAAATAAAGCATTTTTTTCACTGCATTCTAGTTGTGGTTTGTCCAAACTCATC
AATGTATCTTAACGCGTAAATTGTAAGCGTTAATATTTTGTTAAAATTCGCGTTAAATTTTTGTTAAATC
AGCTCATTTTTTAACCAATAGGCCGAAATCGGCAAAATCCCTTATAAATCAAAAGAATAGACCGAGATAG
GGT
[37 nt withheld, positions 1964-2000]
AAAGAACGTGGACTCCAACGTCAAAGG
[49 nt withheld, positions 2028-2076]
T
[91 nt withheld, positions 2078-2168]
G
[124 nt withheld, positions 2170-2293]
CAGGTGGCACTTTTCGGGGAAATGTGCGCGGAACCCCTATTTGTTTATTTTTCTAAATACATTCAAATAT
GTATCCGCTCATGAGACAATAACCCTGATAAATGCTTCAATAATATTGAAAAAGGAAGAGTCCTGAGGCG
GAAAGAACCAGCTGTGGAATGTGTGTCAGTTAGGGTGTGGAAAGTCCCCAGGCTCCCCAGCAGGCAGAAG
TATGCAAAGCATGCATCTCAATTAGTCAGCAACCAGGTGTGGAAAGTCCCCAGGCTCCCCAGCAGGCAGA
AGTATGCAAAGCATGCATCTCAATTAGTCAGCAACCATAGTCCCGCCCCTAACTCCGCCCATCCCGCCCC
TAACTCCGCCCAGTTCCGCCCATTCTCCGCCCCATGGCTGACTAATTTTTTTTATTTATGCAGAGGCCGA
GGCCGCCTCGGCCTCTGAGCTATTCCAGAAGTAGTGAGGAGGCTTTTTTGGAGGCCTAGGCTTTTGCAAA
GATCGATCAAGAGACAGGATGAGGATCGTTTCGCATGATTGAACAAGATGGATTGCACGCAGGTTCTCCG
GCCGCTTGGGTGGAGAGGCTATTCGGCTATGACTGGGCACAACAGACAATCGGCTGCTCTGATGCCGCCG
TGTTCCGGCTGTCAGCGCAGGGGCGCCCGGTTCTTTTTGTCAAGACCGACCTGTCCGGTGCCCTGAATGA
ACTGCAAGACGAGGCAGCGCGGCTATCGTGGCTGGCCACGACGGGCGTTCCTTGCGCAGCTGTGCTCGAC
GTTGTCACTGAAGCGGGAAGGGACTGGCTGCTATTGGGCGAAGTGCCGGGGCAGGATCTCCTGTCATCTC
ACCTTGCTCCTGCCGAGAAAGTATCCATCATGGCTGATGCAATGCGGCGGCTGCATACGCTTGATCCGGC
TACCTGCCCATTCGACCACCAAGCGAAACATCGCATCGAGCGAGCACGTACTCGGATGGAAGCCGGTCTT
GTCGATCAGGATGATCTGGACGAAGAGCATCAGGGGCTCGCGCCAGCCGAACTGTTCGCCAGGCTCAAGG
CGAGCATGCCCGACGGCGAGGATCTCGTCGTGACCCATGGCGATGCCTGCTTGCCGAATATCATGGTGGA
AAATGGCCGCTTTTCTGGATTCATCGACTGTGGCCGGCTGGGTGTGGCGGACCGCTATCAGGACATAGCG
TTGGCTACCCGTGATATTGCTGAAGAGCTTGGCGGCGAATGGGCTGACCGCTTCCTCGTGCTTTACGGTA
TCGCCGCTCCCGATTCGCAGCGCATCGCCTTCTATCGCCTTCTTGACGAGTTCTTCTGAGCGGGACTCTG
GGGTTCGAAATGACCGACCAAGCGACGCCCAACCTGCCATCACGAGATTTCGATTCCACCGCCGCCTTCT
ATGAAAGGTTGGGCTTCGGAATCGTTTTCCGGGACGCCGGCTGGATGATCCTCCAGCGCGGGGATCTCAT
GCTGGAGTTCTTCGCCCACCCTAGGGGGAGGCTAACTGAAACACGGAAGGAGACAATACCGGAAGGAACC
CGCGCTATGACGGCAATAAAAAGACAGAATAAAACGCACGGTGTTGGGTCGTTTGTTCATAAACGCGGGG
TTCGGTCCCAGGGCTGGCACTCTGTCGATACCCCACCGAGACCCCATTGGGGCCAATACGCCCGCGTTTC
TTCCTTTTCCCCACCCCACCCCCCAAGTTCGGGTGAAGGCCCAGGGCTCGCAGCCAACGTCGGGGCGGCA
GGCCCTGCCATAGCCTCAGGTTACTCATATATACTTTAGATTGATTTAAAACTTCATTTTTAATTTAAAA
GGATCTAGGTGAAGATCCTTTTTGATAATCTCATGACCAAAATCCCTTAACGTGAGTTTTCGTTCCACTG
AGCGTCAGACCCCGTAGAAAAGATCAAAGGATCTTCTTGAGATCCTTTTTTTCTGCGCGTAATCTGCTGC
TTGCAAACAAAAAAACCACCGCTACCAGCGGTGGTTTGTTTGCCGGATCAAGAGCTACCAACTCTTTTTC
CGAAGGTAACTGGCTTCAGCAGAGCGCAGATACCAAATACTGTTCTTCTAGTGTAGCCGTAGTTAGGCCA
CCACTTCAAGAACTCTGTAGCACCGCCTACATACCTCGCTCTGCTAATCCTGTTACCAGTGGCTGCTGCC
AGTGGCGATAAGTCGTGTCTTACCGGGTTGGACTCAAGACGATAGTTACCGGATAAGGCGCAGCGGTCGG
GCTGAACGGGGGGTTCGTGCACACAGCCCAGCTTGGAGCGAACGACCTACACCGAACTGAGATACCTACA
GCGTGAGCTATGAGAAAGCGCCACGCTTCCCGAAGGGAGAAAGGCGGACAGGTATCCGGTAAGCGGCAGG
GTCGGAACAGGAGAGCGCACGAGGGAGCTTCCAGGGGGAAACGCCTGGTATCTTTATAGTCCTGTCGGGT
TTCGCCACCTCTGACTTGAGCGTCGATTTTTGTGATGCTCGTCAGGGGGGCGGAGCCTATGGAAAAACGC
CAGCAACGCGGCCTTTTTACGGTTCCTGGCCTTTTGCTGGCCTTTTGCTCACATGTTCTTTCCTGCGTTA
TCCCCTGATTCTGTGGATAACCGTATTACCGCCATGCAT
